>Addgene plasmid #44860 | pTK023 | depositor full sequence | sequence record 62061 | pTK023 sequence 3049 bps
CGTTTATGAGTTCGTTCGATTTTTTTAATATTCATAGGCTTTCTTGATAATGGCAACCACTTGTTCTTTG
GTGAATTGAACTGGGTTAGTCAAATGGCAGGCATCATGCATGGCGTGTTCAGCCAAAATGTCAAAATCTT
CGGTTTTAACACCTAAGTCTTTCAAGTTTCTTGGAATGTTCATGGTTCTGTTTAAAACGTGCAAAGCCTT
GATGGTTTCTTCTGGATCTTCTTGAGAAGCACCGCAATGCAAGGCAATTTCACCTAATCTCTTCTTGGCC
TTTGGACATTGCATGTTGGCCTCTTGAACATGAGGCAACAAGACAGCGTTACAAACACCATGAGGCAAGT
GGTAGAAACCACCAAGTTGATGAGCAAGGGCATGAACATAACCTAGAGAAGCATTGTTGAAAGCCATACC
TGCCAAGTATTCTGCGTAACACATATCAGTTCTGGCCTTCTTGTCTTTACCGTCTTTGTATGCGGCGACC
AAGCTTGATTCGGTAATCTCCGAGCAGAAGGAAGAACGAAGGAAGGAGCACAGACTTAGATTGGTATATA
TACGCATATGTAGTGTTGAAGAAACATGAAATTGCCCAGTATTCTTAACCCAACTGCACAGAACAAAAAC
CTGCAGGAAACGAAGATAAATCCGGAATGTCGAAAGCTACATATAAGGAACGTGCTGCTACTCATCCTAG
TCCTGTTGCTGCCAAGCTATTTAATATCATGCACGAAAAGCAAACAAACTTGTGTGCTTCATTGGATGTT
CGTACCACCAAGGAATTACTGGAGTTAGTTGAAGCATTAGGTCCCAAAATTTGTTTACTAAAAACACATG
TGGATATCTTGACTGATTTTTCCATGGAGGGCACAGTTAAGCCGCTAAAGGCATTATCCGCCAAGTACAA
TTTTTTACTCTTCGAAGACAGAAAATTTGCTGACATTGGTAATACAGTCAAATTGCAGTACTCTGCGGGT
GTATACAGAATAGCAGAATGGGCAGACATTACGAATGCACACGGTGTGGTGGGCCCAGGTATTGTTAGCG
GTTTGAAGCAGGCGGCAGAAGAAGTAACAAAGGAACCTAGAGGCCTTTTGATGTTAGCAGAATTGTCATG
CAAGGGCTCCCTATCTACTGGAGAATATACTAAGGGTACTGTTGACATTGCGAAGAGCGACAAAGATTTT
GTTATCGGCTTTATTGCTCAAAGAGACATGGGTGGAAGAGATGAAGGTTACGATTGGTTGATTATGACAC
CCGGTGTGGGTTTAGATGACAAGGGAGACGCATTGGGTCAACAGTATAGAACCGTGGATGATGTGGTCTC
TACAGGATCTGACATTATTATTGTTGGAAGAGGACTATTTGCAAAGGGAAGGGATGCTAAGGTAGAGGGT
GAACGTTACAGAAAAGCAGGCTGGGAAGCATATTTGAGAAGATGCGGCCAGCAAAACGGTGGAGGTGGAG
GTGGAGGTGGAATCCGGATGTCTAAAGGTGAAGAATTATTCACTGGTGTTGTCCCAATTTTGGTTGAATT
AGATGGTGATGTTAATGGTCACAAATTTTCTGTCTCCGGTGAAGGTGAAGGTGATGCTACTTACGGTAAA
TTGACCTTAAAATTTATTTGTACTACTGGTAAATTGCCAGTTCCATGGCCAACCTTAGTCACTACTTTAA
CTTATGGTGTTCAATGTTTTTCTAGATACCCAGATCATATGAAACAACATGACTTTTTCAAGTCTGCCAT
GCCAGAAGGTTATGTTCAAGAAAGAACTATTTTTTTCAAAGATGACGGTAACTACAAGACCAGAGCTGAA
GTCAAGTTTGAAGGTGATACCTTAGTTAATAGAATCGAATTAAAAGGTATTGATTTTAAAGAAGATGGTA
ACATTTTAGGTCACAAATTGGAATACAACTATAACTCTCACAATGTTTACATCATGGCTGACAAACAAAA
GAATGGTATCAAAGTTAACTTCAAAATTAGACACAACATTGAAGATGGTTCTGTTCAATTAGCTGACCAT
TATCAACAAAATACTCCAATTGGTGATGGTCCAGTCTTGTTACCAGACAACCATTACTTATCCACTCAAT
CTGCCTTATCCAAAGATCCAAACGAAAAGAGAGACCACATGGTCTTGTTAGAATTTGTTACTGCTGCTGG
TATTACCCATGGTATGGATGAATTGTACAAAGCATCCAACTTGAACATTTCGAGAAAGCTTACCATATCA
ACCCCATCATGCTCTTTCGAAAATTCAAATAGCACATCCATTCCTTCGCCCGTTTCCTCATCTCAAAGCC
ACACTCCAATGAGAAACATGAGCTCACTCTCTGATAACAGCGTTTTCAGCCGGAATATGGAACAATCATC
ACCAATCACTCCAGCGCGCTGTACTCCACCAAAGAAGAAGAGAAAGGTTGCCTAAGAGAAGATGCGGCCA
GCAAAACTAAAAAACTGTATTATAAGTAAATGCATGTATACTAAACTCACAAATTAGAGCTTCAATTTAA
TTATATCAGTTATTACCCTCGACGGATCCCAGAGTAGAGGTAGATGTGAGAGAGTGTGTGGGTGTGGGTG
TGGGTGTGTGGGTGTGTGGGTGTGTGGATGTGGGTGTGGTGTGGGTGTGGTGTGGGTGTGGTGGCAGGGG
GAATTCGCGGCCGCGGCGCCAATGCATTGGGCCCAATTCGCCCTATAGTGAGTCGTATTACAATTCACTG
GCCGTCGTTTTACAACGTCGTGACTGGGAAAACCCTGGCGTTACCCAACTTAATCGCCTTGCAGCACATC
CCCCTTTCGCCAGCTGGCGTAATAGCGAAGAGGCCCGCACCGATCGCCCTTCCCAACAGTTGCGCAGCCT
GAATGGCGAATGG
[124 nt withheld, positions 2884-3007]
C
[41 nt withheld, positions 3009-3049]
Features (pLannotate 1.2.2; 9 found; start..end, strand, type, name):
     28..507     -  CDS            ADH4 (fragment): ADH4_YEAST - Also known as ZRG5. Experimental evidence at protein level: Swiss-Prot protein existence level 1. Reduces acetaldehyde to ethanol during glucose fermentation. Specific for ethanol. Shows drastically reduced activity towards primary alcohols from 4 carbon atoms upward. Isomers of aliphatic alcohol, as well as secondary alcohols and glycerol are not used at all. From Saccharomyces cerevisiae (strain ATCC 204508 / S288c) (Baker's yeast).
    495..652     +  promoter       URA3 promoter (fragment): S. cerevisiae URA3
    657..1457    +  CDS            URA3: orotidine-5'-phosphate decarboxylase, required for uracil biosynthesis; S. cerevisiae URA3; yeast auxotrophic marker, counterselectable with 5-fluoroorotic acid (5-FOA)
   1488..2201    +  CDS            GFP (S65T): GFP (S65T) is a basic (constitutively fluorescent) green fluorescent protein published in 1995, derived from Aequorea victoria.
   2202..2396    +  CDS            CLN2 (fragment): CG12_YEAST - Experimental evidence at protein level: Swiss-Prot protein existence level 1. Essential for the control of the cell cycle at the G1/S (start) transition. Interacts with the CDC28 protein kinase to form MPF. From Saccharomyces cerevisiae (strain ATCC 204508 / S288c) (Baker's yeast).
   2436..2460    +  CDS            URA3 (fragment): orotidine-5'-phosphate decarboxylase, required for uracil biosynthesis; S. cerevisiae URA3; yeast auxotrophic marker, counterselectable with 5-fluoroorotic acid (5-FOA)
   2702..2720    -  promoter       T7 promoter: promoter for bacteriophage T7 RNA polymerase
   2723..2880    +  CDS            lacZα (fragment): LacZα fragment of β-galactosidase; lacZ fragment
   2884..3049    +  rep_origin     f1 ori (fragment) (sequence partly withheld): f1 bacteriophage origin of replication; arrow indicates direction of (+) strand synthesis
