[The description below was written by a language model from this plasmid's Addgene catalogue record and pLannotate feature annotations shown in this document.]
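Description:
pTK023 is a yeast construct built on the pTK021 backbone and propagated in E. coli under ampicillin selection. It carries a telomeric reporter cassette from S. cerevisiae, cloned between SacI and BamHI sites. The insert name spells out its layout: a stretch of ADH4 sequence, the URA3 promoter, the URA3 coding sequence joined through a G8 element (presumably an eight-glycine linker) to yeast-enhanced GFP, a CLN2 degradation (PEST-type) domain, an SV40 nuclear localisation signal, the URA3 terminator, and a terminal TG tract, the kind of repeat that typically serves as a telomere seed.

These parts would produce a single fusion protein under native URA3 control. URA3 provides uracil prototrophy and can be counterselected with 5-FOA. GFP allows the expression state to be read in individual cells, the CLN2 fragment is expected to shorten the protein's half-life so that fluorescence tracks current transcription, and the NLS concentrates the signal in the nucleus. ADH4 homology paired with a TG repeat is the classic arrangement for placing a marker next to a newly formed telomere. This fits the associated study of variegated gene expression at yeast telomeric heterochromatin, although the record does not describe the integration procedure.

The available sequence record is only 3,049 nt. Its annotation covers the ADH4 fragment, the URA3 promoter and coding sequence, GFP, the CLN2 fragment and a short URA3-derived segment. Beyond the insert it covers only a T7 promoter, a lacZα fragment and part of an f1 origin. No ampicillin resistance gene, bacterial replication origin, or yeast origin or centromere is annotated, so the table appears to cover the insert and adjoining backbone rather than the whole plasmid. Copy number is listed as unknown.
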