Addgene plasmid #44860: pTK023
Depositing lab: Michael Grunstein. Depositing organization: University of California, Los Angeles (UCLA). Publication: Mechanism for epigenetic variegation of gene expression at yeast telomeric heterochromatin. Kitada T, Kuryan BG, Tran NN, Song C, Xue Y, Carey M, Grunstein M. Genes Dev. 2012 Nov 1;26(21):2443-55. doi: 10.1101/gad.201095.112. PubMed 23124068.
Backbone
  Vector backbone: pTK021
  Vector type: Yeast Expression
Growth in bacteria
  Bacterial resistance: Ampicillin, 100 μg/mL
  Growth temperature: 37°C
  Growth strain: XL1 Blue
  Copy number: Unknown
Gene/Insert
  Gene/Insert name: ADH4-PURA3-URA3-G8-yEGFP1-CLN2PD-NLSSV40-TURA3-TG
  Species: S. cerevisiae (budding yeast)
  Cloning method: Restriction Enzyme; 5′ cloning site SacI (unknown if destroyed); 3′ cloning site BamHI (unknown if destroyed)
  Sequencing primers: 5′ AAAAATCGAACGAACTCATAAACG
Terms and licenses: Academic/Nonprofit Terms; Industry Terms: Not Available to Industry
How to cite: pTK023 was a gift from Michael Grunstein (Addgene plasmid # 44860 ; http://n2t.net/addgene:44860 ; RRID:Addgene_44860)
