>Addgene plasmid #44860 | pTK023 | addgene partial sequence | sequence record 64160 | M13_pUC_fwd
GGGCGAATTGGGCCCAATGCATTGGCGCCGCGGCCGCGAATTCCCCCTGCCACCACACCCACACCACACC
CACACCACACCCACATCCACACACCCACACACCCACACACCCACACCCACACCCACACACTCTCTCACAT
CTACCTCTACTCTGGGATCCGTCGAGGGTAATAACTGATATAATTAAATTGAAGCTCTAATTTGTGAGTT
TAGTATACATGCATTTACTTATAATACAGTTTTTTAGTTTTGCTGGCCGCATCTTCTCTTAGGCAACCTT
TCTCTTCTTCTTTGGTGGAGTACAGCGCGCTGGAGTGATTGGTGATGATTGTTCCATATTCCGGCTGAAA
ACGCTGTTATCAGAGAGTGAGCTCATGTTTCTCATTGGAGTGTGGCTTTGAGATGAGGAAACGGGCGAAG
GAATGGATGTGCTATTTGAATTTTCGAAAGAGCATGATGGGGTTGATATGGTAAGCTTTCTCGAAATGTT
CAAGTTGGATGCTTTGTACAATTCATCCATACCATGGGTAATACCAGCAGCAGTAACAAATTCTAACAAG
ACCATGTGGTCTCTCTTTTCGTTTGGATCTTTGGATAAGGCAGATTGAGTGGATAAGTAATGGTTGTCTG
GTAACAAGACTGGACCATCACCAATTGGAGTATTTTGTTGATAATGGTCAGCTAATTGAACAGAACCATC
TTCAATGTTGTGTCTAATTTTGAAGTTAACTTTGATACCATTCTTTTGTTTGTCAGCCATGATGTAAACA
TTGTGAGAGTTATAGTTGTATTCCA
