>Addgene plasmid #44860 | pTK023 | addgene partial sequence | sequence record 64197 | GFP-R 5'-CCATCTAATTCAACAAGAATTGGGACAAC-3'
TCCGGATTCCACCTCCACCTCCACCTCCACCGTTTTGCTGGCCGCATCTTCTCAAATATGCTTCCCAGCC
TGCTTTTCTGTAACGTTCACCCTCTACCTTAGCATCCCTTCCCTTTGCAAATAGTCCTCTTCCAACAATA
ATAATGTCAGATCCTGTAGAGACCACATCATCCACGGTTCTATACTGTTGACCCAATGCGTCTCCCTTGT
CATCTAAACCCACACCGGGTGTCATAATCAACCAATCGTAACCTTCATCTCTTCCACCCATGTCTCTTTG
AGCAATAAAGCCGATAACAAAATCTTTGTCGCTCTTCGCAATGTCAACAGTACCCTTAGTATATTCTCCA
GTAGATAGGGAGCCCTTGCATGACAATTCTGCTAACATCAAAAGGCCTCTAGGTTCCTTTGTTACTTCTT
CTGCCGCCTGCTTCAAACCGCTAACAATACCTGGGCCCACCACACCGTGTGCATTCGTAATGTCTGCCCA
TTCTGCTATTCTGTATACACCCGCAGAGTACTGCAATTTGACTGTATTACCAATGTCAGCAAATTTTCTG
TCTTCGAAGAGTAAAAAATTGTACTTGGCGGATAATGCCTTTAGCGGCTTAACTGTGCCCTCCATGGAAA
AATCAGTCAAGATATCCACATGTGTTTTTAGTAAACAAATTTTGGGACCTAATGCTTCAACTAACTCCAG
TAATTCCTTGGTGGTACGAACATCCAATGAAGCACACAAGTTTGTTTGCTTTTCGTGCATGATATTAAAT
AGCTTGGCAGCAACAGGACTAGGATGAGTAGCAGCACGTTCCTTATATGTAG
