>Addgene plasmid #44860 | pTK023 | addgene partial sequence | sequence record 64198 | URA3-R2 5'-TTGGCGGATAATGCCTTTAG-3'
ATATCCACATGTGTTTTTAGTAAACAAATTTTGGGACCTAATGCTTCAACTAACTCCAGTAATTCCTTGG
TGGTACGAACATCCAATGAAGCACACAAGTTTGTTTGCTTTTCGTGCATGATATTAAATAGCTTGGCAGC
AACAGGACTAGGATGAGTAGCAGCACGTTCCTTATATGTAGCTTTCGACATTCCGGATTTATCTTCGTTT
CCTGCAGGTTTTTGTTCTGTGCAGTTGGGTTAAGAATACTGGGCAATTTCATGTTTCTTCAACACTACAT
ATGCGTATATATACCAATCTAAGTCTGTGCTCCTTCCTTCGTTCTTCCTTCTGCTCGGAGATTACCGAAT
CAAGCTTGGTCGCCGCATACAAAGACGGTAAAGACAAGAAGGCCAGAACTGATATGTGTTACGCAGAATA
CTTGGCAGGTATGGCTTTCAACAATGCTTCTCTAGGTTATGTTCATGCCCTTGCTCATCAACTTGGTGGT
TTCTACCACTTGCCTCATGGTGTTTGTAACGCTGTCTTGTTGCCTCATGTTCAAGAGGCCAACATGCAAT
GTCCAAAGGCCAAGAAGAGATTAGGTGAAATTGCCTTGCATTGCGGTGCTTCTCAAGAAGATCCAGAAGA
AACCATCAAGGCTTTGCACGTTTTAAACAGAACCATGAACATTCCAAGAAACTTGAAAGACTTAGGTGTT
AAAACCGAAGATTTTGACATTTTGGCTGAACACGCCATGCATGATGCCTGCCATTTGACTAACCCAGTTC
AATTCAC
